>Addgene plasmid #200335 | pSAH61 - [ASELp | wrmScarlet | tbb-2 UTR] | addgene full sequence | sequence record 397589 | Addgene NGS Result
ATATCAAAAATGATTACGCCAAGCTGTAAGTTTAAACATGATCTTACTAACTAACTATTCTCATTTAAAT
TTTCAGAGCTTAAAAATGGCTGAAATCACTCACAACGATGGATACGCTAATGCCTGAAATCCCCAATGTT
TCAGAAATGCGCATAGACTGATCCGATTAATTACGCAATTGCTACCGTAACCTACCTTGTGTCACGCTTT
CTCATGACCAACAGATTAATCAAGTCCAAAAGAAGCTTTTTTCTCTTCCGTGCTTTTTCACGTATCAACT
GTTTCGGGAGGCGGAAAAATATAAAAATAAGGTTTCACGGATTAGGCGGCAGGCGTAGTAAACTTAAGTT
TCTATAAATCCCACCGCCCCTTGTGCAGATATAAAAAGATCTGCTGTCTGCCAGTTTAGCATAAGAAAAT
AAAAAGAGACCAAAAATGGGGCCCGTTTCAAAGGGAGAGGCCGTTATAAAAGAATTTATGCGTTTCAAGG
TCCACATGGAGGGATCCATGAACGGACACGAGTTCGAGATCGAGGGAGAGGGAGAGGGACGTCCATACGA
GGGAACCCAAACCGCCAAGGTGAGTTTTATTATCGATTTTCGGGATTTTCTACTTGTAATTACCTTTTGT
TTTTAATAAGTTGCTTTTTTCCAGCTCAAGGTCACCAAGGGAGGACCACTCCCATTCTCCTGGGACATCC
TCTCCCCACAATTCATGTACGGATCCCGTGCCTTCACCAAGCACCCAGCCGACATCCCAGACTACTACAA
GCAATCCTTCCCAGAGGGATTCAAGTGGGAGCGTGTCATGAACTTCGAGGACGGAGGAGCCGTCACCGTC
ACCCAAGGTAGGTTTTCAGTTTCAATTTTTGTTGCAACTACCTCAACTCTATGTTTTCAGACACCTCCCT
CGAGGACGGAACCCTCATCTACAAGGTCAAGCTCCGTGGAACCAACTTCCCACCAGACGGACCAGTCATG
CAAAAGAAGACCATGGGATGGGAGGCCTCCACCGAGCGACTCTACCCAGAGGACGGAGTCCTCAAGGGAG
ACATCAAGGTAAATTTTTCAAGCTTCTAAATTCCAAAATAAACCATTTTAATTTCTTAATTCCAGATGGC
CCTCCGGCTCAAGGACGGAGGACGTTACCTCGCCGACTTCAAGACCACCTACAAGGCCAAGAAGCCAGTC
CAAATGCCAGGAGCCTACAACGTCGACCGTAAGCTCGACATCACCTCCCACAACGAGGACTACACCGTCG
TCGAGCAATACGAGCGTTCCGAGGGACGTCACTCCACCGGAGGAATGGACGAGCTCTACAAGCCCGGGTG
ATGGTCTCTGAGCTATGCAAAATCCTTTCAAGCATTCCCTTCTTCTCTATCACTCTTCTTTCTTTTTGTC
AAAAAATTCTCTCGCTAATTTATTTGCTTTTTTAATGTTATTATTTTATGACTTTTTATAGTCACTGAAA
AGTTTGCATCTGAGTGAAGTGAATGCTATCAAAATGTGATTCTGATATCCAGGAAACGGAGAATCTGTGC
GGCAATGTCTTATCATTTGAAACGCGCCGTATCGATGCTGACATCATGCGGCTCCCGTGTTAGTCGAGAA
GATGGGTACGGGCCTTTATTCATCCAACACTCTACGGCTTCTTCAAGAGCTAGTAGGGCACCCTGTAGTT
GGAAAGGGATTATTTCGTATGGCGAGCCCATACCGTCTTTCTTGCGGAAGCTTAACACGATAGGAAGTTG
GATAGTTTCGAACGATGGTTCCATACGGAACGCTGTCTCAAGGATGAGTCTGACGGAGTGTAACTCGAAG
GCTAGGTGGAGGCTCAGTGATGATAAGTCTGCGATGGTGGATGCATGTGTCATGGTCATAGCTGTTTCCT
GTGTGAAATTGTTATCCGCTCAGAGGGCACAATCCTATTCCGCGCTATCCGACAATCTCCAAGACATTAG
GTGGAGTTCAGTTCGGCGTATGGCATATGTCGCTGGAAAGAACATGTGAGCAAAAGGCCAGCAAAAGGCC
AGGAACCGTAAAAAGGCCGCGTTGCTGGCGTTTTTCCATAGGCTCCGCCCCCCTGACGAGCATCACAAAA
ATCGACGCTCAAGTCAGAGGTGGCGAAACCCGACAGGACTATAAAGATACCAGGCGTTTCCCCCTGGAAG
CTCCCTCGTGCGCTCTCCTGTTCCGACCCTGCCGCTTACCGGATACCTGTCCGCCTTTCTCCCTTCGGGA
AGCGTGGCGCTTTCTCATAGCTCACGCTGTAGGTATCTCAGTTCGGTGTAGGTCGTTCGCTCCAAGCTGG
GCTGTGTGCACGAACCCCCCGTTCAGCCCGACCGCTGCGCCTTATCCGGTAACTATCGTCTTGAGTCCAA
CCCGGTAAGACACGACTTATCGCCACTGGCAGCAGCCACTGGTAACAGGATTAGCAGAGCGAGGTATGTA
GGCGGTGCTACAGAGTTCTTGAAGTGGTGGCCTAACTACGGCTACACTAGAAGAACAGTATTTGGTATCT
GCGCTCTGCTGAAGCCAGTTACCTTCGGAAAAAGAGTTGGTAGCTCTTGATCCGGCAAACAAACCACCGC
TGGTAGCGGTGGTTTTTTTGTTTGCAAGCAGCAGATTACGCGCAGAAAAAAAGGATCTCAAGAAGATCCT
TTGATCTTTTCTACGGGGTCTGACGCTCTATTCAACAAAGCCGCCGTCCCGTCAAGTCAGCGTAAATGGG
TAGGGGGCTTCAAATCGTCCTCGTGATACCAATTCGGAGCCTGCTTTTTTGTACAAACTTGTTGATAATG
GCAATTCAAGGATCTTCACCTAGATCCTTTTAAATTAAAAATGAAGTTTTAAATCAATCTAAAGTATATA
TGAGTAAACTTGGTCTGACAGTTACCAATGCTTAATCAGTGAGGCACCTATCTCAGCGATCTGTCTATTT
CGTTCATCCATAGTTGCCTGACTCCCCGTCGTGTAGATAACTACGATACGGGAGGGCTTACCATCTGGCC
CCAGTGCTGCAATGATACCGCGAGAGCCACGCTCACCGGCTCCAGATTTATCAGCAATAAACCAGCCAGC
CGGAAGGGCCGAGCGCAGAAGTGGTCCTGCAACTTTATCCGCCTCCATCCAGTCTATTAATTGTTGCCGG
GAAGCTAGAGTAAGTAGTTCGCCAGTTAATAGTTTGCGCAACGTTGTTGCCATTGCTACAGGCATCGTGG
TGTCACGCTCGTCGTTTGGTATGGCTTCATTCAGCTCCGGTTCCCAACGATCAAGGCGAGTTACATGATC
CCCCATGTTGTGCAAAAAAGCGGTTAGCTCCTTCGGTCCTCCGATCGTTGTCAGAAGTAAGTTGGCCGCA
GTGTTATCACTCATGGTTATGGCAGCACTGCATAATTCTCTTACTGTCATGCCATCCGTAAGATGCTTTT
CTGTGACTGGTGAGTACTCAACCAAGTCATTCTGAGAATAGTGTATGCGGCGACCGAGTTGCTCTTGCCC
GGCGTCAATACGGGATAATACCGCGCCACATAGCAGAACTTTAAAAGTGCTCATCATTGGAAAACGTTCT
TCGGGGCGAAAACTCTCAAGGATCTTACCGCTGTTGAGATCCAGTTCGATGTAACCCACTCGTGCACCCA
ACTGATCTTCAGCATCTTTTACTTTCACCAGCGTTTCTGGGTGAGCAAAAACAGGAAGGCAAAATGCCGC
AAAAAAGGGAATAAGGGCGACACGGAAATGTTGAATACTCATACTCTTCCTTTTTCAATATTATTGAAGC
ATTTATCAGGGTTATTGTCTCATGAGCGGATACATATTTGAATGTATTTAGAAAAATAAACAAATAGGGG
TTCCGCGCACATTTCCCCGAAAAGTGCCAGATACCTGAAACAAAACCCATCGTACGGCCAAGGAAGTCTC
CAATAACTGTGATCCACCACAAGCGCCAGGGTTTTCCCAGTCACGACGTTGTAAAACGACGGCCAGTCAT
GCATAATCCGCACGCATCTGGAATAAGGAAGTGCCATTCCGCCTGACCTAAGTGCTTTTCGAGATCGCCA
AACCGGAGAACGATCAGGAGAATGATGAGTCGCCACAGGAGTCGGCAAGATACGTGCGTTATAGATTTGC
TCCAAACTTTTTGAAACTCAAAACGGTCGGAGCAACTGTGGAATTCAAAGTAGGAGACATCCCAATCCAT
CATTTCCGAATGATCGAACGTCACTTCTTCAAAGATCGCCTTCTGAAGTGTTTTGACTTTGAATTCGGAT
TCTGTATTCCGAATTCACGAAACAACTGTGAACATATCTATGAGTTCCCTCAACTCTCTCAACAACTCAG
TGAGTCATTATTCTAAAAAGTACAATTCAAAAGACTAATCTCTTTTTCAGTGGACGACATGATCAACAAT
CCAAACGAGACTCGTTCTGACAGCTTCTATTTCGTCGATAACAAACTCGTCATGCACAACAAAGCCGACT
ACTCATATGATGCATAAATCTTCATTGTTGAGTTTATCTTGTTGATTTTTGAATAAATTATCAACTCTTT
ACTTTTTAATGGGTTATGAAATAAATAAACATTGAAAACTGATAAACAACGTTCATCTCTATAACTTCGT
ATAGCATACATTATACGAAGTTATG
Features (pLannotate 1.2.2; 10 found; start..end, strand, type, name):
    445..846     +  CDS            mScarlet (fragment): mScarlet is a basic (constitutively fluorescent) red fluorescent protein published in 2016, derived from synthetic construct. It has moderate acid sensitivity.
    900..1322    +  CDS            mScarlet (fragment): mScarlet is a basic (constitutively fluorescent) red fluorescent protein published in 2016, derived from synthetic construct. It has moderate acid sensitivity.
   1345..1514    +  terminator     tbb-2 terminator (fragment): tbb-2; transcription terminator for the C. elegans tubulin beta-2 gene
   2063..2651    -  rep_origin     ori: high-copy-number ColE1/pMB1/pBR322/pUC origin of replication
   2768..2792    -  protein_bind   attB1: mutant version of attB; recombination site for the Gateway® BP reaction BP Clonase™
   2892..3752    -  CDS            AmpR: β-lactamase; bla; confers resistance to ampicillin, carbenicillin, and related antibiotics
   3753..3857    -  promoter       AmpR promoter: bla
   3944..3987    -  CDS            lacZα (fragment): LacZα fragment of β-galactosidase; lacZ fragment
   4042..4494    +  CDS            unc-119 (fragment): UN119_CAEEL - Experimental evidence at protein level: Swiss-Prot protein existence level 1. Myristoyl-binding protein that acts as a cargo adapter: specifically binds the myristoyl moiety of a subset of N-terminally myristoylated proteins and is required for their localization. Plays a key role in ciliary membrane localization of proteins. Required for the establishment or function of the nervous system. From Caenorhabditis elegans.
   4611..4644    +  protein_bind   loxP: Cre-mediated recombination occurs in the 8-bp core sequence (GCATACAT). Cre recombinase
