[The description below was written by a language model from this plasmid's Addgene catalogue record and pLannotate feature annotations shown in this document.]
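Description:
pSAH61 is a C. elegans expression plasmid built on the Twist Amp High backbone, a high-copy cloning vector carrying a ColE1/pUC-type origin of replication and a β-lactamase (AmpR) gene with its own promoter for ampicillin selection in E. coli. It belongs to a set of modular "BioPart" constructs and carries a cassette described as ASELp | wrmScarlet | tbb-2 UTR: the promoter of the gcy-7 gene, used here to direct expression in the ASEL neuron, followed by the worm-adapted red fluorescent protein wrmScarlet and the 3′ UTR/terminator of the tubulin beta-2 gene tbb-2.

The automated feature table agrees with this layout in most respects. mScarlet is detected as two adjacent coding fragments separated by a short gap, which would be consistent with an intron interrupting the coding sequence, although the record does not say so. A partial tbb-2 terminator lies just downstream. The gcy-7 promoter itself is not annotated and presumably occupies the unannotated region upstream of the reporter. The table also picks up a fragment of unc-119, a loxP site close to the start of the cassette, a short attB1-like site and a lacZα remnant. The unc-119 fragment and loxP site may relate to the stated compatibility with MosTI single-copy insertion, but their role is not explained in the record.

According to the depositor, the plasmid can be used to mark ASEL neurons with red fluorescence or as a scaffold for cell-specific transgene expression, with the gene of interest fused to the N or C terminus of the fluorophore or left untagged. It can be delivered either as a single-copy MosTI insertion or in extrachromosomal arrays.
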