Addgene plasmid #200335: pSAH61 - [ASELp | wrmScarlet | tbb-2 UTR]
Purpose: mScarlet BioPart for ASEL neurons. (1) Mark neurons or (2) cell-specific expression of transgenes (N or C-terminal fusions, or untagged). Compatible with single-copy insertion (MosTI) or arrays.
Depositing lab: Christian Froekjaer-Jensen. Depositing organization: King Abdullah University of Science and Technology (KAUST).
Backbone
  Vector backbone: Twist Amp High
  Backbone manufacturer: Twist Biosciences
  Vector type: Worm Expression
Growth in bacteria
  Bacterial resistance: Ampicillin, 100 μg/mL
  Growth temperature: 37°C
  Growth strain: DH5alpha
  Copy number: High Copy
Gene/Insert
  Gene/Insert name: [ASELp | wrmScarlet | tbb-2 UTR]
  Species: C. elegans (nematode)
  Promoter: WBGene00001534, gcy-7
  Cloning method: Restriction Enzyme; 5′ cloning site Unknown (unknown if destroyed)
Terms and licenses: Academic/Nonprofit Terms; Industry Terms: Not Available to Industry
Depositor comments: See www.wormbuilder.org/BioParts for more information.
How to cite: pSAH61 - [ASELp | wrmScarlet | tbb-2 UTR] was a gift from Christian Froekjaer-Jensen (Addgene plasmid # 200335 ; http://n2t.net/addgene:200335 ; RRID:Addgene_200335)
